>Addgene plasmid #243726 | pJH105 | addgene full sequence | sequence record 488885 | Addgene NGS Result
GTCGACGGATCGGGAGATCTCCCGATCCCCTATGGTGCACTCTCAGTACAATCTGCTCTGATGCCGCATA
GTTAAGCCAGTATCTGCTCCCTGCTTGTGTGTTGGAGGTCGCTGAGTAGTGCGCGAGCAAAATTTAAGCT
ACAACAAGGCAAGGCTTGACCGACAATTGCATGAAGAATCTGCTTAGGGTTAGGCGTTTTGCGCTGCTTC
GCGATGTACGGGCCAGATATACGCGTTGACATTGATTATTGACTAGTTATTAATAGTAATCAATTACGGG
GTCATTAGTTCATAGCCCATATATGGAGTTCCGCGTTACATAACTTACGGTAAATGGCCCGCCTGGCTGA
CCGCCCAACGACCCCCGCCCATTGACGTCAATAATGACGTATGTTCCCATAGTAACGCCAATAGGGACTT
TCCATTGACGTCAATGGGTGGAGTATTTACGGTAAACTGCCCACTTGGCAGTACATCAAGTGTATCATAT
GCCAAGTACGCCCCCTATTGACGTCAATGACGGTAAATGGCCCGCCTGGCATTATGCCCAGTACATGACC
TTATGGGACTTTCCTACTTGGCAGTACATCTACGTATTAGTCATCGCTATTACCATGGTGATGCGGTTTT
GGCAGTACATCAATGGGCGTGGATAGCGGTTTGACTCACGGGGATTTCCAAGTCTCCACCCCATTGACGT
CAATGGGAGTTTGTTTTGGCACCAAAATCAACGGGACTTTCCAAAATGTCGTAACAACTCCGCCCCATTG
ACGCAAATGGGCGGTAGGCGTGTACGGTGGGAGGTCTATATAAGCAGCGCGTTTTGCCTGTACTGGGTCT
CTCTGGTTAGACCAGATCTGAGCCTGGGAGCTCTCTGGCTAACTAGGGAACCCACTGCTTAAGCCTCAAT
AAAGCTTGCCTTGAGTGCTTCAAGTAGTGTGTGCCCGTCTGTTGTGTGACTCTGGTAACTAGAGATCCCT
CAGACCCTTTTAGTCAGTGTGGAAAATCTCTAGCAGTGGCGCCCGAACAGGGACTTGAAAGCGAAAGGGA
AACCAGAGGAGCTCTCTCGACGCAGGACTCGGCTTGCTGAAGCGCGCACGGCAAGAGGCGAGGGGCGGCG
ACTGGTGAGTACGCCAAAAATTTTGACTAGCGGAGGCTAGAAGGAGAGAGATGGGTGCGAGAGCGTCAGT
ATTAAGCGGGGGAGAATTAGATCGCGATGGGAAAAAATTCGGTTAAGGCCAGGGGGAAAGAAAAAATATA
AATTAAAACATATAGTATGGGCAAGCAGGGAGCTAGAACGATTCGCAGTTAATCCTGGCCTGTTAGAAAC
ATCAGAAGGCTGTAGACAAATACTGGGACAGCTACAACCATCCCTTCAGACAGGATCAGAAGAACTTAGA
TCATTATATAATACAGTAGCAACCCTCTATTGTGTGCATCAAAGGATAGAGATAAAAGACACCAAGGAAG
CTTTAGACAAGATAGAGGAAGAGCAAAACAAAAGTAAGACCACCGCACAGCAAGCGGCCGCTGATCTTCA
GACCTGGAGGAGGAGATATGAGGGACAATTGGAGAAGTGAATTATATAAATATAAAGTAGTAAAAATTGA
ACCATTAGGAGTAGCACCCACCAAGGCAAAGAGAAGAGTGGTGCAGAGAGAAAAAAGAGCAGTGGGAATA
GGAGCTTTGTTCCTTGGGTTCTTGGGAGCAGCAGGAAGCACTATGGGCGCAGCGTCAATGACGCTGACGG
TACAGGCCAGACAATTATTGTCTGGTATAGTGCAGCAGCAGAACAATTTGCTGAGGGCTATTGAGGCGCA
ACAGCATCTGTTGCAACTCACAGTCTGGGGCATCAAGCAGCTCCAGGCAAGAATCCTGGCTGTGGAAAGA
TACCTAAAGGATCAACAGCTCCTGGGGATTTGGGGTTGCTCTGGAAAACTCATTTGCACCACTGCTGTGC
CTTGGAATGCTAGTTGGAGTAATAAATCTCTGGAACAGATTTGGAATCACACGACCTGGATGGAGTGGGA
CAGAGAAATTAACAATTACACAAGCTTAATACACTCCTTAATTGAAGAATCGCAAAACCAGCAAGAAAAG
AATGAACAAGAATTATTGGAATTAGATAAATGGGCAAGTTTGTGGAATTGGTTTAACATAACAAATTGGC
TGTGGTATATAAAATTATTCATAATGATAGTAGGAGGCTTGGTAGGTTTAAGAATAGTTTTTGCTGTACT
TTCTATAGTGAATAGAGTTAGGCAGGGATATTCACCATTATCGTTTCAGACCCACCTCCCAACCCCGAGG
GGACCCGACAGGCCCGAAGGAATAGAAGAAGAAGGTGGAGAGAGAGACAGAGACAGATCCATTCGATTAG
TGAACGGATCGGCACTGCGTGCGCCAATTCTGCAGACAAATGGCAGTATTCATCCACAATTTTAAAAGAA
AAGGGGGGATTGGGGGGTACAGTGCAGGGGAAAGAATAGTAGACATAATAGCAACAGACATACAAACTAA
AGAATTACAAAAACAAATTACAAAAATTCAAAATTTTCGGGTTTATTACAGGGACAGCAGAGATCCAGTT
TGGTTAATTAGCTAGCGATGCGGGGAGGCGGCCCAAAGGGAGATCCGACTCGTCTGAGGGCGAAGGCGAA
GACGCGGAAGAGGCCGCAGAGCCGGCAGCAGGCCGCGGGAAGGAAGGTCCGCTGGATTGAGGGCCGAAGG
GACGTAGCAGAAGGACGTCCCGCGCAGAATCCAGGTGGCAACACAGGCGAGCAGCCAAGGAAAGGACGAT
GATTTCCCCGACAACACCACGGAATTGTCAGTGCCCAACAGCCGAGCCCCTGTCCAGCAGCGGGCAAGGC
AGGCGGCGATGAGTTCCGCCGTGGCAATAGGGAGGGGGAAAGCGAAAGTCCCGGAAAGGAGCTGACAGGT
GGTGGCAATGCCCCAACCAGTGGGGGTTGCGTCAGCAAACACAGTGCACACCACGCCACGTTGCCTGACA
ACGGGCCACAACTCCTCATAAAGAGACAGCAACCAGGATTTATACAAGGAGGAGAAAATGAAAGCCATAC
GGGAAGCAATAGCATGATACAAAGGCATTAAAGCAGCGTATCCACATAGCGTAAAAGGAGCAACATAGTT
AAGAATACCAGTCAATCTTTCACAAATTTTGTAATCCAGAGGTTGATTACCGATAAGCTTGATATCGAAT
TCTTAACTGGCACCGGGCTTGCGGGTCATGCACCAGGTGCGCGGTCCTTCGGGCACCTCGACGTCGGCGG
TGACGGTGAAGCCGAGCCGCTCGTAGAAGGGGAGGTTGCGGGGCGCGGAGGTCTCCAGGAAGGCGGGCAC
CCCGGCGCGCTCGGCCGCCTCCACTCCGGGGAGCACGACGGCGCTGCCCAGACCCTTGCCCTGGTGGTCG
GGCGAGACGCCGACGGTGGCCAGGAACCACGCGGGCTCCTTGGGCCGGTGCGGCGCCAGGAGGCCTTCCA
TCTGTTGCTGCGCGGCCAGCCGGGAACCGCTCAACTCGGCCATGCGCGGGCCGATCTCGGCGAACACCGC
CCCCGCTTCGACGCTCTCCGGCGTGGTCCAGACCGCCACGGCGGCGCCGTCGTCCGCGACCCACACCTTG
CCGATGTCGAGCCCGACGCGCGTGAGGAAGAGTTCTTGCAGCTCGGTGACCCGCTCGATGTGGCGGTCCG
GATCGACGGTGTGGCGCGTGGCGGGGTAGTCGGCGAACGCGGCGGCGAGGGTGCGTACGGCCCTGGGGAC
GTCGTCGCGGGTGGCGAGGCGCACCGTGGGCTTGTACTCGGTCATGGTGGTACCCCCTGGGGAGAGAGGT
CGGTGATTCGGTCAACGAGGGAGCCGACTGCCGACGTGCGCTCCGGAGGCTTGCAGAATGCGGAACACCG
CGCGGGCAGGAACAGGGCCCACACTACCGCCCCACACCCCGCCTCCCGCACCGCCCCTTCCCGGCCGCTG
CTCTCGGCGCGCCCTGCTGAGCAGCCGCTATTGGCCACAGCCCATCGCGGTCGGCGCGCTGCCATTGCTC
CCTGGCGCTGTCCGTCTGCGAGGGTACTAGTGAGACGTGCGGCTTCCGTTTGTCACGTCCGGCACGCCGC
GAACCGCAAGGAACCTTCCCGACTTAGGGGCGGAGCAGGAAGCGTCGCCGGGGGGCCCACAAGGGTAGCG
GCGAAGATCCGGGTGACGCTGCGAACGGACGTGAAGAATGTGCGAGACCCAGGGTCGGCGCCGCTGCGTT
TCCCGGAACCACGCCCAGAGCAGCCGCGTCCCTGCGCAAACCCAGGGCTGCCTTGGAAAAGGCGCAAATC
GATTGCAAAGATGGATAAAGTTTTAAACAGAGAGGAATCTTTGCAGCTAATGGACCTTCTAGGTCTTGAA
AGGAGTGGGAATTGGCTCCGGTGCCCGTCAGTGGGCAGAGCGCACATCGCCCACAGTCCCCGAGAAGTTG
GGGGGAGGGGTCGGCAATTGAACCGGTGCCTAGAGAAGGTGGCGCGGGGTAAACTGGGAAAGTGATGTCG
TGTACTGGCTCCGCCTTTTTCCCGAGGGTGGGGGAGAACCGTATATAAGTGCAGTAGTCGCCGTGAACGT
TCTTTTTCGCAACGGGTTTGCCGCCAGAACACAGGTAAGTGCCGTGTGTGGTTCCCGCGGGCCTGGCCTC
TTTACGGGTTATGGCCCTTGCGTGCCTTGAATTACTTCCACCTGGCTGCAGTACGTGATTCTTGATCCCG
AGCTTCGGGTTGGAAGTGGGTGGGAGAGTTCGAGGCCTTGCGCTTAAGGAGCCCCTTCGCCTCGTGCTTG
AGTTGAGGCCTGGCCTGGGCGCTGGGGCCGCCGCGTGCGAATCTGGTGGCACCTTCGCGCCTGTCTCGCT
GCTTTCGATAAGTCTCTAGCCATTTAAAATTTTTGATGACCTGCTGCGACGCTTTTTTTCTGGCAAGATA
GTCTTGTAAATGCGGGCCAAGATCTGCACACTGGTATTTCGGTTTTTGGGGCCGCGGGCGGCGACGGGGC
CCGTGCGTCCCAGCGCACATGTTCGGCGAGGCGGGGCCTGCGAGCGCGGCCACCGAGAATCGGACGGGGG
TAGTCTCAAGCTGGCCGGCCTGCTCTGGTGCCTGGCCTCGCGCCGCCGTGTATCGCCCCGCCCTGGGCGG
CAAGGCTGGCCCGGTCGGCACCAGTTGCGTGAGCGGAAAGATGGCCGCTTCCCGGCCCTGCTGCAGGGAG
CTCAAAATGGAGGACGCGGCGCTCGGGAGAGCGGGCGGGTGAGTCACCCACACAAAGGAAAAGGGCCTTT
CCGTCCTCAGCCGTCGCTTCATGTGACTCCACGGAGTACCGGGCGCCGTCCAGGCACCTCGATTAGTTCT
CGAGCTTTTGGAGTACGTCGTCTTTAGGTTGGGGGGAGGGGTTTTATGCGATGGAGTTTCCCCACACTGA
GTGGGTGGAGACTGAAGTTAGGCCAGCTTGGCACTTGATGTAATTCTCCTTGGAATTTGCCCTTTTTGAG
TTTGGATCTTGGTTCATTCTCAAGCCTCAGACAGTGGTTCAAAGTTTTTTTCTTCCATTTCAGGTGTCGT
GACCTGCAGGATCGTGCGGGACGTGGACGGAAGAAAAAAGAGAGTGAGCGAGCGCCGGAATCAGCCCGGC
GTGGAGTGCGGACCCGCGGTAGTGCCAGGGGGCGAAGGCGGCGGTGGTGAGGAAGATACTTTGGTTAGTG
ACCACATCGCAGCATGGCGGCTGTGGTGCTGGCGGCGACGCGGTTGCTGCGGGGCTCGGGTTCTTGGGGC
TGTTCGCGGCTGAGGTTTGGACCTCCTGCGTACAGACGGTTTAGTAGTGGTGGTGCCTATCCCAACATCC
CCCTCTCTTCTCCCTTACCTGGAGTACCCAAGCCTGTTTTTGCTACAGTTGATGGACAGGAAAAGTTTGA
AACCAAAGTAACCACATTGGATAATGGGCTTCGCGTGGCATCTCAGAATAAGTTTGGACAGTTTTGTACA
GTAGGAATTCTTATCAATTCAGGATCGAGATATGAAGCGAAATACCTTAGTGGAATTGCTCACTTTTTGG
AAAAATTGGCATTTTCGTCTACTGCTCGATTTGACAGCAAAGATGAAATTCTGCTTACGTTGGAAAAGCA
TGGGGGTATCTGTGACTGCCAGACATCAAGAGACACCACCATGTATGCTGTGTCTGCTGATAGCAAAGGC
TTGGACACGGTGGTTGCCTTACTGGCTGATGTGGTTCTGCAGCCCCGGCTAACAGATGAAGAAGTCGAGA
TGACGCGGATGGCGGTCCAGTTTGAGCTGGAGGACCTGAACCTGCGGCCTGACCCAGAGCCACTTCTCAC
CGAGATGATTCATGAAGCGGCTTACAGGGAGAACACAGTTGGCCTCCACCGTTTCTGCCCCACAGAAAAC
GTAGCAAAGATCAACCGAGAGGTGCTGCATTCCTACCTGAGGAACTACTACACTCCCGACCGCATGGTGC
TGGCCGGCGTGGGCGTGGAGCACGAGCATCTGGTGGACTGTGCCCGGAAGTACCTCCTGGGGGTCCAGCC
GGCCTGGGGGAGCGCAGAGGCCGTGGATATTGACAGATCTGTGGCCCAGTACACTGGGGGGATTGCCAAG
CTAGAAAGAGACATGTCCAATGTCAGCCTGGGCCCGACCCCCATCCCCGAGCTCACGCACATCATGGTTG
GACTGGAGAGCTGCTCCTTCCTGGAGGAGGACTTCATCCCCTTTGCAGTGTTGAACATGATGATGGGCGG
AGGTGGCTCCTTCTCGGCTGGTGGGCCCGGCAAGGGCATGTTCTCCAGGCTCTACCTCAACGTGCTCAAC
AGGCACCACTGGATGTATAACGCGACCTCCTACCACCACAGCTACGAGGACACTGGCCTCCTTTGCATCC
ATGCCAGCGCCGACCCAAGACAGGTTCGAGAAATGGTAGAAATCATCACAAAGGAGTTTATTTTAATGGG
CGGAACCGTGGACACGGTGGAGCTGGAACGAGCCAAGACGCAGCTGACATCAATGCTCATGATGAACCTG
GAATCCAGGCCTGTGATCTTCGAGGATGTGGGGAGGCAGGTGCTGGCCACTCGCTCCAGAAAGCTGCCGC
ACGAGCTGTGCACGCTCATCCGCAACGTGAAGCCGGAAGATGTGAAGAGAGTCGCTTCTAAGATGCTCCG
AGGGAAGCCGGCAGTGGCCGCCCTGGGTGACCTGACTGACCTGCCCACGTATGAGCACATCCAGACCGCC
CTGTCGAGTAAGGACGGGCGCCTGCCCAGGACGTACCGGCTCTTCCGGTAGTTAGTCTGCTGAAACAAGC
CGCCTGAACGCGTTAAGTCGACAAAGAGCCAGGAAAACCCGGGAATTTTCCAAAAGGTCTTCACGTTAAA
CTTGTCTTATCTCAGGAGAGAGCCCGCTCTTGTCTCCCAGTTCCTGGTAGGGTCTGCCTGTTGGAAAGTG
TACCTGGATGCTTCTGGGCTCCGTTTGGCAATAGCAGTCTTGGCTGATGTGCACAGTCTGGCTCCCAGCT
CACCCTTTTTTTTTAAAGTAAGAAAATAGTTGCTACCGATAGGGACTTTGCCAAGTCCAATTATCTTCTA
GGATTGAAAGGTGCATTTTCCCCATAAAAAAGGCGAGGAAAACCCATGGCTGCTTTGTGTCACCTCAGTG
ACTTACAGTCCCCCTTGGCATTTAGTTGGTACTAGAGCCAGTCATCCTTAACAAATCTTTTCACATTTTA
TTTCTTTCACATGTAGTCATCTTCAAAAAGGAAAGATTTGGAATTTTAGAAAAGGGGCAACTCTTCTTTT
TAGCATTCTCATCAGAAAGTCACAAAAATCGATGGAATCATTTCCACTGGGAAGATTGACCTTTTGTATT
TATTTGTGGGGTAAATTAATAAGCATTCCAGATGCTTGCAGCTTCCTGCATCCAGGAGATGCTGTGTTCC
CCGTGATGCAGCTGGAACCCAAGCTGCAGCAGGAGATGCAAGTTTCAGGATGTTCCCCACTGAGCTGGAG
GAATATCTACAGCAGTGATGCTTGAAATTTTTGTATGAATTATTTTGTCGTCCTACCCTTTTCCTCCAAA
ACAAAAATTAGAGGATTATTTTAATACTTTGGATTCTTCCCCCTTTTTTGAGATTAATTAACTTTAAGAC
CAATGACTTACAAGGCAGCTGTAGATCTTAGCCACTTTTTAAAAGAAAAGGGGGGACTGGAAGGGCTAAT
TCACTCCCAACGAAGACAAGATATCCTTGATCTGTGGATCTACCACACACAAGGCTACTTCCCTGATTGG
CAGAACTACACACCAGGGCCAGGGATCAGATATCCACTGACCTTTGGATGGTGCTACAAGCTAGTACCAG
TTGAGCAAGAGAAGGTAGAAGAAGCCAATGAAGGAGAGAACACCCGCTTGTTACACCCTGTGAGCCTGCA
TGGGATGGATGACCCGGAGAGAGAAGTATTAGAGTGGAGGTTTGACAGCCGCCTAGCATTTCATCACATG
GCCCGAGAGCTGCATCCGGACTGTACTGGGTCTCTCTGGTTAGACCAGATCTGAGCCTGGGAGCTCTCTG
GCTAACTAGGGAACCCACTGCTTAAGCCTCAATAAAGCTTGCCTTGAGTGCTTCAAGTAGTGTGTGCCCG
TCTGTTGTGTGACTCTGGTAACTAGAGATCCCTCAGACCCTTTTAGTCAGTGTGGAAAATCTCTAGCAGG
GCCCGTTTAAACCCGCTGATCAGCCTCGACTGTGCCTTCTAGTTGCCAGCCATCTGTTGTTTGCCCCTCC
CCCGTGCCTTCCTTGACCCTGGAAGGTGCCACTCCCACTGTCCTTTCCTAATAAAATGAGGAAATTGCAT
CGCATTGTCTGAGTAGGTGTCATTCTATTCTGGGGGGTGGGGTGGGGCAGGACAGCAAGGGGGAGGATTG
GGAAGACAATAGCAGGCATGCTGGGGATGCGGTGGGCTCTATGGCTTCTGAGGCGGAAAGAACCAGCTGG
GGCTCTAGGGGGTATCCCC
[124 nt withheld, positions 9050-9173]
C
[91 nt withheld, positions 9175-9265]
A
[49 nt withheld, positions 9267-9315]
CCTTTGACGTTGGAGTCCACGTTCTTT
[37 nt withheld, positions 9343-9379]
ACCCTATCTCGGTCTATTCTTTTGATTTATAAGGGATTTTGCCGATTTCGGCCTATTGGTTAAAAAATGA
GCTGATTTAACAAAAATTTAACGCGAATTAATTCTGTGGAATGTGTGTCAGTTAGGGTGTGGAAAGTCCC
CAGGCTCCCCAGCAGGCAGAAGTATGCAAAGCATGCATCTCAATTAGTCAGCAACCAGGTGTGGAAAGTC
CCCAGGCTCCCCAGCAGGCAGAAGTATGCAAAGCATGCATCTCAATTAGTCAGCAACCATAGTCCCGCCC
CTAACTCCGCCCATCCCGCCCCTAACTCCGCCCAGTTCCGCCCATTCTCCGCCCCATGGCTGACTAATTT
TTTTTATTTATGCAGAGGCCGAGGCCGCCTCTGCCTCTGAGCTATTCCAGAAGTAGTGAGGAGGCTTTTT
TGGAGGCCTAGGCTTTTGCAAAAAGCTCCCGGGAGCTTGTATATCCATTTTCGGATCTGATCAGCACGTG
TTGACAATTAATCATCGGCATAGTATATCGGCATAGTATAATACGACAAGGTGAGGAACTAAACCATGGC
CAAGTTGACCAGTGCCGTTCCGGTGCTCACCGCGCGCGACGTCGCCGGAGCGGTCGAGTTCTGGACCGAC
CGGCTCGGGTTCTCCCGGGACTTCGTGGAGGACGACTTCGCCGGTGTGGTCCGGGACGACGTGACCCTGT
TCATCAGCGCGGTCCAGGACCAGGTGGTGCCGGACAACACCCTGGCCTGGGTGTGGGTGCGCGGCCTGGA
CGAGCTGTACGCCGAGTGGTCGGAGGTCGTGTCCACGAACTTCCGGGACGCCTCCGGGCCGGCCATGACC
GAGATCGGCGAGCAGCCGTGGGGGCGGGAGTTCGCCCTGCGCGACCCGGCCGGCAACTGCGTGCACTTCG
TGGCCGAGGAGCAGGACTGACACGTGCTACGAGATTTCGATTCCACCGCCGCCTTCTATGAAAGGTTGGG
CTTCGGAATCGTTTTCCGGGACGCCGGCTGGATGATCCTCCAGCGCGGGGATCTCATGCTGGAGTTCTTC
GCCCACCCCAACTTGTTTATTGCAGCTTATAATGGTTACAAATAAAGCAATAGCATCACAAATTTCACAA
ATAAAGCATTTTTTTCACTGCATTCTAGTTGTGGTTTGTCCAAACTCATCAATGTATCTTATCATGTCTG
TATACCGTCGACCTCTAGCTAGAGCTTGGCGTAATCATGGTCATAGCTGTTTCCTGTGTGAAATTGTTAT
CCGCTCACAATTCCACACAACATACGAGCCGGAAGCATAAAGTGTAAAGCCTGGGGTGCCTAATGAGTGA
GCTAACTCACATTAATTGCGTTGCGCTCACTGCCCGCTTTCCAGTCGGGAAACCTGTCGTGCCAGCTGCA
TTAATGAATCGGCCAACGCGCGGGGAGAGGCGGTTTGCGTATTGGGCGCTCTTCCGCTTCCTCGCTCACT
GACTCGCTGCGCTCGGTCGTTCGGCTGCGGCGAGCGGTATCAGCTCACTCAAAGGCGGTAATACGGTTAT
CCACAGAATCAGGGGATAACGCAGGAAAGAACATGTGAGCAAAAGGCCAGCAAAAGGCCAGGAACCGTAA
AAAGGCCGCGTTGCTGGCGTTTTTCCATAGGCTCCGCCCCCCTGACGAGCATCACAAAAATCGACGCTCA
AGTCAGAGGTGGCGAAACCCGACAGGACTATAAAGATACCAGGCGTTTCCCCCTGGAAGCTCCCTCGTGC
GCTCTCCTGTTCCGACCCTGCCGCTTACCGGATACCTGTCCGCCTTTCTCCCTTCGGGAAGCGTGGCGCT
TTCTCATAGCTCACGCTGTAGGTATCTCAGTTCGGTGTAGGTCGTTCGCTCCAAGCTGGGCTGTGTGCAC
GAACCCCCCGTTCAGCCCGACCGCTGCGCCTTATCCGGTAACTATCGTCTTGAGTCCAACCCGGTAAGAC
ACGACTTATCGCCACTGGCAGCAGCCACTGGTAACAGGATTAGCAGAGCGAGGTATGTAGGCGGTGCTAC
AGAGTTCTTGAAGTGGTGGCCTAACTACGGCTACACTAGAAGAACAGTATTTGGTATCTGCGCTCTGCTG
AAGCCAGTTACCTTCGGAAAAAGAGTTGGTAGCTCTTGATCCGGCAAACAAACCACCGCTGGTAGCGGTG
GTTTTTTTGTTTGCAAGCAGCAGATTACGCGCAGAAAAAAAGGATCTCAAGAAGATCCTTTGATCTTTTC
TACGGGGTCTGACGCTCAGTGGAACGAAAACTCACGTTAAGGGATTTTGGTCATGAGATTATCAAAAAGG
ATCTTCACCTAGATCCTTTTAAATTAAAAATGAAGTTTTAAATCAATCTAAAGTATATATGAGTAAACTT
GGTCTGACAGTTACCAATGCTTAATCAGTGAGGCACCTATCTCAGCGATCTGTCTATTTCGTTCATCCAT
AGTTGCCTGACTCCCCGTCGTGTAGATAACTACGATACGGGAGGGCTTACCATCTGGCCCCAGTGCTGCA
ATGATACCGCGAGACCCACGCTCACCGGCTCCAGATTTATCAGCAATAAACCAGCCAGCCGGAAGGGCCG
AGCGCAGAAGTGGTCCTGCAACTTTATCCGCCTCCATCCAGTCTATTAATTGTTGCCGGGAAGCTAGAGT
AAGTAGTTCGCCAGTTAATAGTTTGCGCAACGTTGTTGCCATTGCTACAGGCATCGTGGTGTCACGCTCG
TCGTTTGGTATGGCTTCATTCAGCTCCGGTTCCCAACGATCAAGGCGAGTTACATGATCCCCCATGTTGT
GCAAAAAAGCGGTTAGCTCCTTCGGTCCTCCGATCGTTGTCAGAAGTAAGTTGGCCGCAGTGTTATCACT
CATGGTTATGGCAGCACTGCATAATTCTCTTACTGTCATGCCATCCGTAAGATGCTTTTCTGTGACTGGT
GAGTACTCAACCAAGTCATTCTGAGAATAGTGTATGCGGCGACCGAGTTGCTCTTGCCCGGCGTCAATAC
GGGATAATACCGCGCCACATAGCAGAACTTTAAAAGTGCTCATCATTGGAAAACGTTCTTCGGGGCGAAA
ACTCTCAAGGATCTTACCGCTGTTGAGATCCAGTTCGATGTAACCCACTCGTGCACCCAACTGATCTTCA
GCATCTTTTACTTTCACCAGCGTTTCTGGGTGAGCAAAAACAGGAAGGCAAAATGCCGCAAAAAAGGGAA
TAAGGGCGACACGGAAATGTTGAATACTCATACTCTTCCTTTTTCAATATTATTGAAGCATTTATCAGGG
TTATTGTCTCATGAGCGGATACATATTTGAATGTATTTAGAAAAATAAACAAATAGGGGTTCCGCGCACA
TTTCCCCGAAAAGTGCCACCTGAC
Features (pLannotate 1.2.2; 34 found; start..end, strand, type, name):
     31..83      -  misc_feature   bom (fragment): basis of mobility region from pBR322
    238..617     +  enhancer       CMV enhancer: human cytomegalovirus immediate early enhancer
    618..817     +  promoter       CMV promoter: human cytomegalovirus (CMV) immediate early promoter
    835..1015    +  LTR            5' LTR (truncated): truncated 5' long terminal repeat (LTR) from HIV-1
   1062..1187    +  misc_feature   HIV-1 Ψ: packaging signal of human immunodeficiency virus type 1
   1171..1534    +  CDS            HIV-1 gag (fragment): gag protein from human immunodeficiency virus 1; gag
   1680..1913    +  misc_feature   RRE: The Rev response element (RRE) of HIV-1 allows for Rev-dependent mRNA export from the nucleus to the cytoplasm.
   2290..2390    +  CDS            Rev (fragment): human immunodeficiency virus 1 (HIV-1) Rev protein; rev; enhances nuclear export of unspliced and incompletely spliced viral mRNAs
   2440..2557    +  misc_feature   cPPT/CTS: central polypurine tract and central termination sequence of HIV-1
   2610..3198    -  misc_feature   WPRE: woodchuck hepatitis virus posttranscriptional regulatory element
   3201..3222    -  misc_feature   MCS (fragment): pBluescript multiple cloning site
   3229..3825    -  CDS            PuroR (fragment): puromycin N-acetyltransferase; pac from Streptomyces; confers resistance to puromycin
   3837..4337    -  promoter       hPGK promoter: human phosphoglycerate kinase 1 promoter
   4351..4417    +  CDS            small t antigen (fragment): SV40 (simian virus 40) small t antigen
   4424..5602    +  promoter       EF-1α promoter: strong constitutive promoter for human elongation factor EF-1α
   5754..7328    +  CDS            PMPCA: MPPA_HUMAN - Also known as INPP5E, KIAA0123, MPPA. Experimental evidence at protein level: Swiss-Prot protein existence level 1. Substrate recognition and binding subunit of the essential mitochondrial processing protease (MPP), which cleaves the mitochondrial sequence off newly imported precursors proteins. From Homo sapiens (Human).
   8184..8246    +  CDS            nef (fragment): NEF_HV1Z2 - Experimental evidence at protein level: Swiss-Prot protein existence level 1. Extracellular Nef protein targets CD4(+) T-lymphocytes for apoptosis by interacting with CXCR4 surface receptors. From Human immunodeficiency virus type 1 group M subtype D (isolate Z2/CDC-Z34) (HIV-1).
   8248..8560    +  LTR            5' LTR (fragment): 5' long terminal repeat (LTR) from HIV-1
   8568..8748    +  LTR            5' LTR (truncated): truncated 5' long terminal repeat (LTR) from HIV-1
   8780..9004    +  polyA_signal   bGH poly(A) signal: bovine growth hormone polyadenylation signal
   9008..9029    +  promoter       SV40 promoter (fragment): SV40 enhancer and early promoter
   9050..9478    +  rep_origin     f1 ori (sequence partly withheld): f1 bacteriophage origin of replication; arrow indicates direction of (+) strand synthesis
   9492..9821    +  promoter       SV40 promoter: SV40 enhancer and early promoter
   9869..9916    +  promoter       EM7 promoter: synthetic bacterial promoter&nbsp
   9935..10309   +  CDS            BleoR: antibiotic-binding protein; Sh ble from Streptoalloteichus hindustanus; confers resistance to bleomycin, phleomycin, and Zeocin™
  10319..10444   +  CDS            ble (fragment): BLE_KLEPN - Experimental evidence at protein level: Swiss-Prot protein existence level 1. Binding protein with a strong affinity to the bleomycin family of antibiotics. Binds to CL990; an antimitotic-antibiotic compound. From Klebsiella pneumoniae.
  10439..10560   +  polyA_signal   SV40 poly(A) signal: SV40 polyadenylation signal
  10631..10653   -  protein_bind   lac operator (fragment): The lac repressor binds to the lac operator to inhibit transcription in E. coli. This inhibition can be relieved by adding lactose or isopropyl-β-D-thiogalactopyranoside (IPTG). lac repressor encoded by lacI
  10657..10687   -  promoter       lac promoter: promoter for the E. coli lac operon
  10702..10723   -  protein_bind   CAP binding site: CAP binding activates transcription in the presence of cAMP. E. coli catabolite activator protein
  10736..10828   -  CDS            lacI (fragment): lac repressor; lacI; The lac repressor binds to the lac operator to inhibit transcription in E. coli. This inhibition can be relieved by adding lactose or isopropyl-β-D-thiogalactopyranoside (IPTG).
  11011..11599   -  rep_origin     ori: high-copy-number ColE1/pMB1/pBR322/pUC origin of replication
  11770..12630   -  CDS            AmpR: β-lactamase; bla; confers resistance to ampicillin, carbenicillin, and related antibiotics
  12631..12735   -  promoter       AmpR promoter: bla
