[The description below was written by a language model from this plasmid's Addgene catalogue record and pLannotate feature annotations shown in this document.]
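Description:
pJH105 is a lentiviral transfer plasmid, built on the pJL163 backbone by Gibson cloning, for expressing human PMPCA, the alpha subunit of the mitochondrial processing protease that recognises and binds the targeting sequences of newly imported precursor proteins. In bacteria the roughly 12.8 kb plasmid is maintained by a high-copy ColE1/pUC-type origin and selected with ampicillin through the bla gene. An f1 origin is also present, and the backbone outside the viral region carries an SV40/EM7-driven bleomycin/Zeocin resistance cassette with an SV40 polyadenylation signal.

The viral portion has a third-generation-style layout. A CMV enhancer and promoter drive transcription of the genomic RNA from a truncated HIV-1 5' LTR, followed by the Ψ packaging signal with a gag fragment, the Rev response element for Rev-dependent nuclear export, and the cPPT/CTS. The downstream LTR region is followed by a bGH polyadenylation signal. Between these elements sit two divergently oriented expression units. On the forward strand, the EF-1α promoter drives the PMPCA coding sequence. About 850 nt between the end of the annotated PMPCA ORF and the 3' LTR region is unannotated, so the record does not show whether a tag, reporter or other fusion follows the gene. On the reverse strand, a human PGK promoter drives puromycin N-acetyltransferase, with a WPRE placed in the same reverse orientation to enhance that transcript. This allows puromycin selection of transduced cells.

The construct is suited to packaging into lentivirus for stable, constitutive PMPCA expression in mammalian cells. It was deposited in connection with work on localized mitochondrial translation studied by proximity-specific ribosome profiling, although its exact experimental role is not stated.
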