Addgene plasmid #243726: pJH105
Purpose: Expresses PMPCA
Depositing lab: Jonathan Weissman. Depositing organization: Whitehead Institute for Biomedical Research. Publication: Proximity-specific ribosome profiling reveals the logic of localized mitochondrial translation. Luo J, Khandwala S, Hu J, Lee SY, Hickey KL, Levine ZG, Harper JW, Ting AY, Weissman JS. Cell. 2025 Aug 25:S0092-8674(25)00916-X. doi: 10.1016/j.cell.2025.08.002. PubMed 40876456.
Backbone
  Vector backbone: pJL163
  Backbone manufacturer: Weissman Lab
  Vector type: Lentiviral
Growth in bacteria
  Bacterial resistance: Ampicillin, 100 μg/mL
  Growth temperature: 37°C
  Growth strain: NEB Stable
  Copy number: High Copy
Gene/Insert
  Gene/Insert name: PMPCA
  Species: H. sapiens (human)
  Entrez Gene: PMPCA (a.k.a. Alpha-MPP, CLA1, CPD3, INPP5E, MAS2, P-55, SCAR2)
  Cloning method: Gibson Cloning
Terms and licenses: Academic/Nonprofit Terms; Industry Terms: Not Available to Industry
How to cite: pJH105 was a gift from Jonathan Weissman (Addgene plasmid # 243726 ; http://n2t.net/addgene:243726 ; RRID:Addgene_243726)
